>Addgene plasmid #229802 | Bxb1-GA_CAG-mStayGold | addgene full sequence | sequence record 461675 | Addgene NGS Result
CGCTCGCTGCAAGAACTCTTCCTCACGGATCCGAAGTTCCTATTCCGAAGTTCCTATTCTTCAAATAGTA
TAGGAACTTCAGCGCTCACTGGCCGTCGTTTTACAAAGGGCGAATTCACTGGCCGTCGTTTTACAACGTC
GTGACTGGGAAAACCCTGGCGTTACCCAACTTAATCGCCTTGCAGCACATCCCCCTTTCGCCAGCTGGCG
TAATAGCGAAGAGGCCCGCACCGATCGCCCTTCCCAACAGTTGCGCAGCCTGAATGGCGAATGGCGCCTG
ATGCGGTATTTTCTCCTTACGCATCTGTGCGGTATTTCACACCGCATA
[95 nt withheld, positions 329-423]
T
[46 nt withheld, positions 425-470]
C
[141 nt withheld, positions 472-612]
CCTTTGACGTTGGAGTCCACGTTCTTT
[37 nt withheld, positions 640-676]
ACTCTATCTCGGGCTATTCTTTTGATTTATAAGGGATTTTGCCGATTTCGGTCTATTGGTTAAAAAATGA
GCTGATTTAACAAAAATTTAACGCGAATTTTAACAAAATATTAACGTTTACAATTTTATGGTGCACTCTC
AGTACAATCTGCTCTGATGCCGCATAGTTAAGCCAGCCCCGACACCCGCCAACACCCGCTGACGCGCCCT
GACGGGCTTGTCTGCTCCCGGCATCCGCTTACAGACAAGCTGTGACCGTCTCCGGGAGCTGCATGTGTCA
GAGGTTTTCACCGTCATCACCGAAACGCGCGAGACGAAAGGGCCTCGTGATACGCCTATTTTTATAGGTT
AATGTCATGATAATAATGGTTTCTTAGACGTCAGGTGGCACTTTTCGGGGAAATGTGCGCGGAACCCCTA
TTTGTTTATTTTTCTAAATACATTCAAATATGTATCCGCTCATGAGACAATAACCCTGATAAATGCTTCA
ATAATATTGAAAAAGGAAGAGTATGAGTATTCAACATTTCCGTGTCGCCCTTATTCCCTTTTTTGCGGCA
TTTTGCCTTCCTGTTTTTGCTCACCCAGAAACGCTGGTGAAAGTAAAAGATGCTGAAGATCAGTTGGGTG
CACGAGTGGGTTACATCGAACTGGATCTCAACAGCGGTAAGATCCTTGAGAGTTTTCGCCCCGAAGAACG
TTTTCCAATGATGAGCACTTTTAAAGTTCTGCTATGTGGCGCGGTATTATCCCGTATTGACGCCGGGCAA
GAGCAACTCGGTCGCCGCATACACTATTCTCAGAATGACTTGGTTGAGTACTCACCAGTCACAGAAAAGC
ATCTTACGGATGGCATGACAGTAAGAGAATTATGCAGTGCTGCCATAACCATGAGTGATAACACTGCGGC
CAACTTACTTCTGACAACGATCGGAGGACCGAAGGAGCTAACCGCTTTTTTGCACAACATGGGGGATCAT
GTAACTCGCCTTGATCGTTGGGAACCGGAGCTGAATGAAGCCATACCAAACGACGAGCGTGACACCACGA
TGCCTGTAGCAATGGCAACAACGTTGCGCAAACTATTAACTGGCGAACTACTTACTCTAGCTTCCCGGCA
ACAATTAATAGACTGGATGGAGGCGGATAAAGTTGCAGGACCACTTCTGCGCTCGGCCCTTCCGGCTGGC
TGGTTTATTGCTGATAAATCTGGAGCCGGTGAGCGTGGGTCTCGCGGTATCATTGCAGCACTGGGGCCAG
ATGGTAAGCCCTCCCGTATCGTAGTTATCTACACGACGGGGAGTCAGGCAACTATGGATGAACGAAATAG
ACAGATCGCTGAGATAGGTGCCTCACTGATTAAGCATTGGTAACTGTCAGACCAAGTTTACTCATATATA
CTTTAGATTGATTTAAAACTTCATTTTTAATTTAAAAGGATCTAGGTGAAGATCCTTTTTGATAATCTCA
TGACCAAAATCCCTTAACGTGAGTTTTCGTTCCACTGAGCGTCAGACCCCGTAGAAAAGATCAAAGGATC
TTCTTGAGATCCTTTTTTTCTGCGCGTAATCTGCTGCTTGCAAACAAAAAAACCACCGCTACCAGCGGTG
GTTTGTTTGCCGGATCAAGAGCTACCAACTCTTTTTCCGAAGGTAACTGGCTTCAGCAGAGCGCAGATAC
CAAATACTGTTCTTCTAGTGTAGCCGTAGTTAGGCCACCACTTCAAGAACTCTGTAGCACCGCCTACATA
CCTCGCTCTGCTAATCCTGTTACCAGTGGCTGCTGCCAGTGGCGATAAGTCGTGTCTTACCGGGTTGGAC
TCAAGACGATAGTTACCGGATAAGGCGCAGCGGTCGGGCTGAACGGGGGGTTCGTGCACACAGCCCAGCT
TGGAGCGAACGACCTACACCGAACTGAGATACCTACAGCGTGAGCTATGAGAAAGCGCCACGCTTCCCGA
AGGGAGAAAGGCGGACAGGTATCCGGTAAGCGGCAGGGTCGGAACAGGAGAGCGCACGAGGGAGCTTCCA
GGGGGAAACGCCTGGTATCTTTATAGTCCTGTCGGGTTTCGCCACCTCTGACTTGAGCGTCGATTTTTGT
GATGCTCGTCAGGGGGGCGGAGCCTATGGAAAAACGCCAGCAACGCGGCCTTTTTACGGTTCCTGGCCTT
TTGCTGGCCTTTTGCTCACATGTTCTTTCCTGCGTTATCCCCTGATTCTGTGGATAACCGTATTACCGCC
TTTGAGTGAGCTGATACCGCTCGCCGCAGCCGAACGACCGAGCGCAGCGAGTCAGTGAGCGAGGAAGCGG
AAGAGCGCCCAATACGCAAACCGCCTCTCCCCGCGCGTTGGCCGATTCATTAATGCAGCTGGCACGACAG
GTTTCCCGACTGGAAAGCGGGCAGTGAGCGCAACGCAATTAATGTGAGTTAGCTCACTCATTAGGCACCC
CAGGCTTTACACTTTATGCTTCCGGCTCGTATGTTGTGTGGAATTGTGAGCGGATAACAATTTCACACAG
GAAACAGCTATGACCATGATTACGCCAAGCTTAATTCCCTCCCCAGCAGGCAGAAGTATGCAAAGCATGC
ATCTCAATTAGTCAGCAACCATAGTCCCGCCCCTAACTCCGCCCATCCCGCCCCTAACTCCGCCCAGTTC
CGCCCATTCTCCGCCCCATGGCTGACTAATTTTTTTTATTTATGCAGAGGCCGAGGCCGCCTCGGCCTCT
GAGCTATTCCAGAAGTAGTGAGGAGGCTTTTTTGGAGGCCTAGGCTTTTGCAAAAAGCTTTGCAAAGATG
GATAAAGTTTTAAACAGAGAGGAATCTTTGCAGCTAATGGACCTTCTAGGTCTTGAAAGGAGTGGGAATT
GGCTCCGGTGCCCGTCAGTGGGCAGAGCGCACATCGCCCACAGTCCCCGAGAAGTTGGGGGGAGGGGTCG
GCAATTGAACCGGTGCCTAGAGAAGGTGGCGCGGGGTAAACTGGGAAAGTGATGTCGTGTACTGGCTCCG
CCTTTTTCCCGAGGGTGGGGGAGAACCGTATATAAGTGCAGTAGTCGCCGTGAACGTTCTTTTTCGCAAC
GGGTTTGCCGCCAGAACACAGGTAAGTGCCGTGTGTGGTTCCCGCGGGCCTGGCCTCTTTACGGGTTATG
GCCCTTGCGTGCCTTGAATTACTTCCACCTGGCTGCAGTACGTGATTCTTGATCCCGAGCTTCGGGTTGG
AAGTGGGTGGGAGAGTTCGAGGCCTTGCGCTTAAGGAGCCCCTTCGCCTCGTGCTTGAGTTGAGGCCTGG
CCTGGGCGCTGGGGCCGCCGCGTGCGAATCTGGTGGCACCTTCGCGCCTGTCTCGCTGCTTTCGATAAGT
CTCTAGCCATTTAAAATTTTTGATGACCTGCTGCGACGCTTTTTTTCTGGCAAGATAGTCTTGTAAATGC
GGGCCAAGATCTGCACACTGGTATTTCGGTTTTTGGGGCCGCGGGCGGCGACGGGGCCCGTGCGTCCCAG
CGCACATGTTCGGCGAGGCGGGGCCTGCGAGCGCGGCCACCGAGAATCGGACGGGGGTAGTCTCAAGCTG
GCCGGCCTGCTCTGGTGCCTGGCCTCGCGCCGCCGTGTATCGCCCCGCCCTGGGCGGCAAGGCTGGCCCG
GTCGGCACCAGTTGCGTGAGCGGAAAGATGGCCGCTTCCCGGCCCTGCTGCAGGGAGCTCAAAATGGAGG
ACGCGGCGCTCGGGAGAGCGGGCGGGTGAGTCACCCACACAAAGGAAAAGGGCCTTTCCGTCCTCAGCCG
TCGCTTCATGTGACTCCACGGAGTACCGGGCGCCGTCCAGGCACCTCGATTAGTTCTCGAGCTTTTGGAG
TACGTCGTCTTTAGGTTGGGGGGAGGGGTTTTATGCGATGGAGTTTCCCCACACTGAGTGGGTGGAGACT
GAAGTTAGGCCAGCTTGGCACTTGATGTAATTCTCCTTGGAATTTGCCCTTTTTGAGTTTGGATCTTGGT
TCATTCTCAAGCCTCAGACAGTGGTTCAAAGTTTTTTTCTTCCATTTCAGGTGTCGTGAGGAATTCGCCA
CCATGGCCGGCTTGTCGACGACGGCGGACTCCGTCGTCAGGATCATCCGGATCCGGATCCGAAGTTCCTA
TTCCGAAGTTCCTATTCTCTAGAAAGTATAGGAACTTCATGATATTCGGCAAGCAGGCATCGACTAGTTA
ATTAAGTACTTACTACTAGTTATTAATAGTAATCAATTACGGGGTCATTAGTTCATAGCCCATATATGGA
GTTCCGCGTTACATAACTTACGGTAAATGGCCCGCCTGGCTGACCGCCCAACGACCCCCGCCCATTGACG
TCAATAATGACGTATGTTCCCATAGTAACGCCAATAGGGACTTTCCATTGACGTCAATGGGTGGAGTATT
TACGGTAAACTGCCCACTTGGCAGTACATCAAGTGTATCATATGCCAAGTACGCCCCCTATTGACGTCAA
TGACGGTAAATGGCCCGCCTGGCATTATGCCCAGTACATGACCTTATGGGACTTTCCTACTTGGCAGTAC
ATCTACGTATTAGTCATCGCTATTACCATGGTCGAGGTGAGCCCCACGTTCTGCTTCACTCTCCCCATCT
CCCCCCCCTCCCCACCCCCAATTTTGTATTTATTTATTTTTTAATTATTTTGTGCAGCGATGGGGGCGGG
GGGGGGGGGGGGGGGGGGCCCGGGGGGGGGGGGGGGGGGGGGGGGGGCGGGGCGGGGCGAGGCGGAGAGG
TGCGGCGGCAGCCAATCAGAGCGGCGCGCTCCGAAAGTTTCCTTTTATGGCGAGGCGGCGGCGGCGGCGG
CCCTATAAAAAGCGAAGCGCGCGGCGGGCGGGAGTCGCTGCGCGCTGCCTTCGCCCCGTGCCCCGCTCCG
CCGCCGCCTCGCGCCGCCCGCCCCGGCTCTGACTGACCGCGTTACTCCCACAGGTGAGCGGGCGGGACGG
CCCTTCTCCTCCGGGCTGTAATTAGCGCTTGGTTTAATGACGGCTTGTTTCTTTTCTGTGGCTGCGTGAA
AGCCTTGAGGGGCTCCGGGAGGGCCCTTTGTGCGGGGGGAGCGGCTCGGGGGGTGCGTGCGTGTGTGTGT
GCGTGGGGAGCGCCGCGTGCGGCTCCGCGCTGCCCGGCGGCTGTGAGCGCTGCGGGCGCGGCGCGGGGCT
TTGTGCGCTCCGCAGTGTGCGCGAGGGGAGCGCGGCCGGGGGCGGTGCCCCGCGGTGCGGGGGGGGCTGC
GAGGGGAACAAAGGCTGCGTGCGGGGTGTGTGCGTGGGGGGGTGAGCAGGGGGTGTGGGCGCGTCGGTCG
GGCTGCAACCCCCCCTGCACCCCCCTCCCCGAGTTGCTGAGCACGGCCCGGCTTCGGGTGCGGGGCTCCG
TACGGGGCGTGGCGCGGGGCTCGCCGTGCCGGGCGGGGGGTGGCGGCAGGTGGGGGTGCCGGGCGGGGCG
GGGCCGCCTCGGGCCGGGGAGGGCTCGGGGGAGGGGCGCGGCGGCCCCCGGAGCGCCGGCGGCTGTCGAG
GCGCGGCGAGCCGCAGCCATTGCCTTTTATGGTAATCGTGCGAGAGGGCGCAGGGACTTCCTTTGTCCCA
AATCTGTGCGGAGCCGAAATCTGGGAGGCGCCGCCGCACCCCCTCTAGCGGGCGCGGGGCGAAGCGGTGC
GGCGCCGGCAGGAAGGAAATGGGCGGGGAGGGCCTTCGTGCGTCGCCGCGCCGCCGTCCCCTTCTCCCTC
TCCAGCCTCGGGGCTGTCCGCGGGGGGACGGCTGCCTTCGGGGGGGACGGGGCAGGGCGGGGTTCGGCTT
CTGGCGTGTGACCGGCGGCTCTAGAGCCTCTGCTAACCATGTTCATGCCTTCTTCTTTTTCCTACAGCTC
CTGGGCAACGTGCTGGTTATTGTGCTGTCTCATCATTTTGGCAAAAATGGCCACCATGCGGGGTTCTGAT
CCGATGGTGTCTACAGGCGAGGAGCTGTTTACCGGCGTGGTGCCCTTCAAGTTCCAGCTGAAGGGCACCA
TCAACGGCAAGAGCTTCACCGTGGAAGGCGAGGGCGAGGGCAATAGCCACGAGGGCAGCCACAAAGGCAA
GTACGTGTGCACCAGCGGCAAACTGCCAATGTCTTGGGCCGCCCTGGGAACTAGCTTCGGCTATGGCATG
AAGTACTACACCAAGTACCCCAGCGGCCTGAAGAACTGGTTCCACGAGGTGATGCCCGAGGGCTTCACCT
ACGACAGACACATCCAGTACAAGGGCGACGGCAGCATCCACGCCAAGCACCAGCACTTCATGAAGAACGG
CACCTACCACAACATCGTGGAGTTCACCGGCCAGGACTTCAAGGAGAACAGCCCCGTGCTGACCAGCGAC
ATGGACGTGAGCCTGCCCAACGAGGTGCAGCACATCCCCATAGATGACGGCGTGGAGTGCACAGTGACCC
TGCAGTACCCTCTGCTGAGCGACGAGAGCAAGTGCGTGGAGGCCTACCAGAACACCATCATCAAGCCCCT
GCACAATCAGCCAGCCCCCGATGTGCCATTCCACTGGATCAGAAAGCAGTACACCCAGAGCAAGGACGAC
ACCGAGGAGAGGGACCACATCATCCAGAGCGAGACACTGGAGGCCCACCTGTAACAACGTTGCACCTGTG
CCTTCTAGTTGCCAGCCATCTGTTGTTTGCCCCTCCCCCGTGCCTTCCTTGACCCTGGAAGGTGCCACTC
CCACTGTCCTTTCCTAATAAAATGAGGAAATTGCATCGCATTGTCTGAGTAGGTGTCATTCTATTCTGGG
GGGTGGGGTGGGGCAGGACAGCAAGGGGGAGGATTGGGAAGACAATAGCAGGCATGCTGGGGATGCGGTG
GGCTCTATGGCGCT
Features (pLannotate 1.2.2; 23 found; start..end, strand, type, name):
      6..27      +  CDS            PuroR (fragment): puromycin N-acetyltransferase; pac from Streptomyces; confers resistance to puromycin
     86..106     +  CDS            lacZα (fragment): LacZα fragment of β-galactosidase; lacZ fragment
    114..271     +  CDS            lacZα (fragment): LacZα fragment of β-galactosidase; lacZ fragment
    277..328     -  misc_feature   bom (fragment): basis of mobility region from pBR322
    347..802     +  rep_origin     f1 ori (sequence partly withheld): f1 bacteriophage origin of replication; arrow indicates direction of (+) strand synthesis
    803..852     -  misc_feature   bom (fragment): basis of mobility region from pBR322
    954..989     -  CDS            rop (fragment): Rop protein, which maintains plasmids at low copy number; rop
   1084..1188    +  promoter       AmpR promoter: bla
   1189..2049    +  CDS            AmpR: β-lactamase; bla; confers resistance to ampicillin, carbenicillin, and related antibiotics
   2220..2808    +  rep_origin     ori: high-copy-number ColE1/pMB1/pBR322/pUC origin of replication
   2991..3083    +  CDS            lacI (fragment): lac repressor; lacI; The lac repressor binds to the lac operator to inhibit transcription in E. coli. This inhibition can be relieved by adding lactose or isopropyl-β-D-thiogalactopyranoside (IPTG).
   3096..3117    +  protein_bind   CAP binding site: CAP binding activates transcription in the presence of cAMP. E. coli catabolite activator protein
   3132..3162    +  promoter       lac promoter: promoter for the E. coli lac operon
   3170..3186    +  protein_bind   lac operator: The lac repressor binds to the lac operator to inhibit transcription in E. coli. This inhibition can be relieved by adding lactose or isopropyl-β-D-thiogalactopyranoside (IPTG). lac repressor encoded by lacI
   3242..3452    +  promoter       SV40 promoter: SV40 early promoter
   3474..3540    +  CDS            small t antigen (fragment): SV40 (simian virus 40) small t antigen
   3547..4725    +  promoter       EF-1α promoter: strong constitutive promoter for human elongation factor EF-1α
   4797..4844    +  protein_bind   FRT: FLP-mediated recombination occurs in the 8-bp core sequence TCTAGAAA (Turan and Bode, 2011). FLP recombinase from the Saccharomyces cerevisiae 2μ plasmid
   4844..4868    -  CDS            NeoR/KanR (fragment): aminoglycoside phosphotransferase confers resistance to neomycin, kanamycin, and G418 (Geneticin®)
   4953..5256    +  enhancer       CMV enhancer: human cytomegalovirus immediate early enhancer
   5258..5536    +  promoter       chicken β-actin promoter: No description available
   5537..6553    +  intron         chimeric intron: chimera between introns from chicken β-actin and rabbit β-globin
   7322..7546    +  polyA_signal   bGH poly(A) signal: bovine growth hormone polyadenylation signal
