[The description below was written by a language model from this plasmid's Addgene catalogue record and pLannotate feature annotations shown in this document.]
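Description:
Bxb1-GA_CAG-mStayGold is a donor plasmid for Bxb1 serine-integrase-mediated, site-specific integration of a transcription unit into mammalian cells. It belongs to the STRAIGHT-IN Dual platform, which makes single-copy integrations of DNA payloads and gene circuits in human induced pluripotent stem cells. The "GA" in the name presumably denotes the attachment-site variant that pairs the donor with a matching genomic landing pad. However, the automated feature table does not annotate any Bxb1 attachment site, so its position in the roughly 7.5 kb sequence cannot be given from the record. The backbone is a pBR322/pUC derivative with a high-copy ColE1-type origin, an f1 origin, and a β-lactamase gene under its own promoter for ampicillin selection in E. coli. Remnants of lacZα, lacI, bom and rop are also present, along with the lac promoter and operator.

The payload, assembled by Golden Gate cloning, is a constitutive expression cassette. It uses the CAG promoter, made up of the CMV enhancer, the chicken β-actin promoter and the chimeric β-actin/β-globin intron. An unannotated interval follows that corresponds to the mStayGold coding sequence, a bright, photostable monomeric green fluorescent protein, and the cassette ends with a bGH polyadenylation signal. Upstream lie an SV40 early promoter, an EF-1α promoter and an FRT site, flanked by short fragments matching puromycin and neomycin resistance genes. No complete mammalian selection marker is annotated. These elements may serve to activate a landing-pad marker on integration and to allow FLP-mediated excision of auxiliary sequences, but the record does not state their function. The plasmid is used to generate cells that stably and constitutively express mStayGold from a defined genomic locus.
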