Addgene plasmid #229802: Bxb1-GA_CAG-mStayGold
Purpose: Bxb1-GA donor plasmid for integrating a transcription unit for constitutive expression of mStayGold
Depositing lab: Richard Davis. Depositing organization: Leiden University Medical Center. Publication: STRAIGHT-IN Dual: a platform for dual, single-copy integrations of DNA payloads and gene circuits into human induced pluripotent stem cells. Blanch-Asensio A, Ploessl DS, Wang NB, Mummery CL, Galloway KE, Davis RP. bioRxiv [Preprint]. 2024 Oct 17:2024.10.17.616637. doi: 10.1101/2024.10.17.616637. PubMed 39464154.
Backbone
  Vector backbone: pBR322/pUC
  Backbone size w/o insert (bp): 4700
  Vector type: Mammalian Expression, Synthetic Biology
Growth in bacteria
  Bacterial resistance: Ampicillin, 100 μg/mL
  Growth temperature: 37°C
  Growth strain: NEB Stable
  Copy number: High Copy
Gene/Insert
  Gene/Insert name: mStayGold
  Species: Synthetic
  Insert size (bp): 2800
  Promoter: CAG
  Cloning method: Golden Gate
Terms and licenses: Academic/Nonprofit Terms; Industry Terms: Not Available to Industry
Depositor comments: Please visit https://doi.org/10.1101/2024.10.17.616637 for bioRxiv preprint.
How to cite: Bxb1-GA_CAG-mStayGold was a gift from Richard Davis (Addgene plasmid # 229802 ; http://n2t.net/addgene:229802 ; RRID:Addgene_229802)
